>Addgene plasmid #110812 | pNTK Gatad2a flox | addgene full sequence | sequence record 228223 | Addgene NGS Result
GCAAAAGGCCAGAACCGTAAAAAGGCCGCGTTGCTGGCGTTTTTCCATAGGCTCCGCCCCCCTGACGAGC
ATCACAAAAATCGACGCTCAAGTCAGAGGTGGCGAAACCCGACAGGACTATAAAGATACCAGGCGTTTCC
CCCTGGAAGCTCCCTCGTGCGCTCTCCTGTTCCGACCCTGCCGCTTACCGGATACCTGTCCGCCTTTCTC
CCTTCGGGAAGCGTGGCGCTTTCTCATAGCTCACGCTGTAGGTATCTCAGTTCGGTGTAGGTCGTTCGCT
CCAAGCTGGGCTGTGTGCACGAACCCCCCGTTCAGCCCGACCGCTGCGCCTTATCCGGTAACTATCGTCT
TGAGTCCAACCCGGTAAGACACGACTTATCGCCACTGGCAGCAGCCACTGGTAACAGGATTAGCAGAGCG
AGGTATGTAGGCGGTGCTACAGAGTTCTTGAAGTGGTGGCCTAACTACGGCTACACTAGAAGAACAGTAT
TTGGTATCTGCGCTCTGCTGAAGCCAGTTACCTTCGGAAAAAGAGTTGGTAGCTCTTGATCCGGCAAACA
AACCACCGCTGGTAGCGGTGGTTTTTTTGTTTGCAAGCAGCAGATTACGCGCAGAAAAAAAGGATCTCAA
GAAGATCCTTTGATCTTTTCTACGGGGTCTGACGCTCAGTGGAACGAAAACTCACGTTAAGGGATTTTGG
TCATGAGATTATCAAAAAGGATCTTCACCTAGATCCTTTTAAATTAAAAATGAAGTTTTAAATCAATCTA
AAGTATATATGAGTAAACTTGGTCTGACAGTTACCAATGCTTAATCAGTGAGGCACCTATCTCAGCGATC
TGTCTATTTCGTTCATCCATAGTTGCCTGACTCCCCGTCGTGTAGATAACTACGATACGGGAGGGCTTAC
CATCTGGCCCCAGTGCTGCAATGATACCGCGAGACCCACGCTCACCGGCTCCAGATTTATCAGCAATAAA
CCAGCCAGCCGGAAGGGCCGAGCGCAGAAGTGGTCCTGCAACTTTATCCGCCTCCATCCAGTCTATTAAT
TGTTGCCGGGAAGCTAGAGTAAGTAGTTCGCCAGTTAATAGTTTGCGCAACGTTGTTGCCATTGCTACAG
GCATCGTGGTGTCACGCTCGTCGTTTGGTATGGCTTCATTCAGCTCCGGTTCCCAACGATCAAGGCGAGT
TACATGATCCCCCATGTTGTGCAAAAAAGCGGTTAGCTCCTTCGGTCCTCCGATCGTTGTCAGAAGTAAG
TTGGCCGCAGTGTTATCACTCATGGTTATGGCAGCACTGCATAATTCTCTTACTGTCATGCCATCCGTAA
GATGCTTTTCTGTGACTGGTGAGTACTCAACCAAGTCATTCTGAGAATAGTGTATGCGGCGACCGAGTTG
CTCTTGCCCGGCGTCAATACGGGATAATACCGCGCCACATAGCAGAACTTTAAAAGTGCTCATCATTGGA
AAACGTTCTTCGGGGCGAAAACTCTCAAGGATCTTACCGCTGTTGAGATCCAGTTCGATGTAACCCACTC
GTGCACCCAACTGATCTTCAGCATCTTTTACTTTCACCAGCGTTTCTGGGTGAGCAAAAACAGGAAGGCA
AAATGCCGCAAAAAAGGGAATAAGGGCGACACGGAAATGTTGAATACTCATACTCTTCCTTTTTCAATAT
TATTGAAGCATTTATCAGGGTTATTGTCTCGTGAGCGGATACATATTTGAATGTATTTAGAAAAATAAAC
AAATAGGGGTTCCGCGCACATTTCCCCGAAAAGTGCCACCTGACGTCAAACAGCTATGACCATGGCGGCC
GCACCTAGTGACTCACCTCACCCTGCTCAAACCCAAACCACAGAGACAGATCTGCACTGTGACTTCCACC
TAACTTTATCCTGTGTCACAGTGCCATCTAGTGGACATATTCTGAGCTGCTTTCCACAAGCAAGTTGGTA
CTTGCTTGGGTGCTGGGATACACACCAAGGGGCAGTTTAGGTTGTCCACTGTGAGCAGTACTTTTTCTAG
GACTTGGTGCTCCTCCCACCTCCTTCCTGTGTTACAGCAACAGAGCACACTGGCTTTAAGGATTTAGAAG
CAACAGATGTGTATGCCCTCTGATACCCTTCACAAAGAGGGAGGTCTAATTTTGGGGTGCTCCTGTGTGG
GTTAACTGATGTAGGCTATATTATAGCCACTGGTCTTTAGCCAGTGTGGGAAGAGTGGTCAGTGTTGTGG
ACCTGTGCATCTGACAGTGTGTACCACCCCTGCTACAACTGAGCTCCTAGGGAGACTGGCTGTTTGCTCA
CAGGGAAAAGTGAACTTCCTACACCACAGGATGTGTGTTAGAAGGTTGGTCACAGTGGTGAGTGTTCCAT
GATGTAACTTCTTCTGAGACTTGAGTGTGCAGGGTTGAGGGCAGAGCCATCACACTCTGTAGACCTGAGC
ATGAAGTCAGTGAGAGTGGTTCTTTTGAGTTTGAAAACTTGTAGCCACTGCAGCCACTTGTTATGTGTGT
CCTAGGTAGGACAATGCAGCAGATGGCCCCAGGTCCCCTTGTGAGGTAGAGAGCAAAAGCTAACAGTACA
TCATTGTGCTTTTTGGTCTTCTGGGGGGCTGTATGGGACTGGGTTAAGAGAGGGGTGGGCTTCCCATTGG
GTAGTTCCCAATGTGAGACCTTGGCTTTGGAGTGCTCACGTCCATCCTACCCAGCACTCAGGAGCTGAGA
TAGCAGACCAAGATCTGAAGCTCTGTTTACTTGTGACAGAGCTCTGGGGTCGAGTAGCACTTTCTGAAGC
ATCCATGCTACACCTGAGTACTCAGAGATGGAGCACACCATCTGGTGTGTATGGCCCTAATGACCAGTGA
TGATACCCATGGTGCCCACGCCCGGGTCTAGCCGCGGATAACTTCGTATAATGTATGCTATACGAAGTTA
TGAATTCTAGGATCGATGAAGTTCCTATACTTTCTAGAGAATAGGAACTTCGGATCCCGGCGCGCCCTAC
CGGGTAGGGGAGGCGCTTTTCCCAAGGCAGTCTGGAGCATGCGCTTTAGCAGCCCCGCTGGGCACTTGGC
GCTACACAAGTGGCCTCTGGCCTCGCACACATTCCACATCCACCGGTAGGCGCCAACCGGCTCCGTTCTT
TGGTGGCCCCTTCGCGCCACCTTCTACTCCTCCCCTAGTCAGGAAGTTCCCCCCCGCCCCGCAGCTCGCG
TCGTGCAGGACGTGACAAATGGAAGTAGCACGTCTCACTAGTCTCGTGCAGATGGACAGCACCGCTGAGC
AATGGAAGCGGGTAGGCCTTTGGGGCAGCGGCCAATAGCAGCTTTGCTCCTTCGCTTTCTGGGCTCAGAG
GCTGGGAAGGGGTGGGTCCGGGGGCGGGCTCAGGGGCGGGCTCAGGGGCGGGGCGGGCGCCCGAAGGTCC
TCCGGAGGCCCGGCATTCTGCACGCTTCAAAAGCGCACGTCTGCCGCGCTGTTCTCCTCTTCCTCATCTC
CGGGCCTTTCGACCTGCAGCCAATATGGGATCGGCCATTGAACAAGATGGATTGCACGCAGGTTCTCCGG
CCGCTTGGGTGGAGAGGCTATTCGGCTATGACTGGGCACAACAGACAATCGGCTGCTCTGATGCCGCCGT
GTTCCGGCTGTCAGCGCAGGGGCGCCCGGTTCTTTTTGTCAAGACCGACCTGTCCGGTGCCCTGAATGAA
CTGCAGGACGAGGCAGCGCGGCTATCGTGGCTGGCCACGACGGGCGTTCCTTGCGCAGCTGTGCTCGACG
TTGTCACTGAAGCGGGAAGGGACTGGCTGCTATTGGGCGAAGTGCCGGGGCAGGATCTCCTGTCATCTCA
CCTTGCTCCTGCCGAGAAAGTATCCATCATGGCTGATGCAATGCGGCGGCTGCATACGCTTGATCCGGCT
ACCTGCCCATTCGACCACCAAGCGAAACATCGCATCGAGCGAGCACGTACTCGGATGGAAGCCGGTCTTG
TCGATCAGGATGATCTGGACGAAGAGCATCAGGGGCTCGCGCCAGCCGAACTGTTCGCCAGGCTCAAGGC
GCGCATGCCCGACGGCGAGGATCTCGTCGTGACCCATGGCGATGCCTGCTTGCCGAATATCATGGTGGAA
AATGGCCGCTTTTCTGGATTCATCGACTGTGGCCGGCTGGGTGTGGCGGATCGCTATCAGGACATAGCGT
TGGCTACCCGTGATATTGCTGAAGAGCTTGGCGGCGAATGGGCTGACCGCTTCCTCGTGCTTTACGGTAT
CGCCGCTCCCGATTCGCAGCGCATCGCCTTCTATCGCCTTCTTGACGAGTTCTTCTGAGGGGATCAATTC
TCTAGAGCTCGCTGATCAGCCTCGACTGTGCCTTCTAGTTGCCAGCCATCTGTTGTTTGCCCCTCCCCCG
TGCCTTCCTTGACCCTGGAAGGTGCCACTCCCACTGTCCTTTCCTAATAAAATGAGGAAATTGCATCGCA
TTGTCTGAGTAGGTGTCATTCTATTCTGGGGGGTGGGGTGGGGCAGGACAGCAAGGGGGAGGATTGGGAA
GACAATAGCAGGCATGCTGGGGATGCGGTGGGCTCTATGGCTTCTGAGGCGGAAAGAACCAGCTGGGGGC
GCGCCCCTCGAGGAAGTTCCTATACTTTCTAGAGAATAGGAACTTCGGTACCGTGGCAAGAGGAGGCACC
TAGGGGTGATTGGGCATCTGGGGTAGTCTGGCCTGCCTGGTACTCTGCCCTGCTAAGCACCTGCTTATCT
CCATTTGACAGTGACATGAAGTCTGAGAAGAGACCTCCCTCGCCTGATGTGATTGTGCTCTCTGACAGTG
AGCAGCCATCGAGCCCAAGGGTGAATGGCCTGACCACAGTAGCCTTGAAAGACACCAGCACTGAGGCGCT
CTTGGTGAGCCTTGGCAGAGCCTGGAAGCCCCACCACCCCACCTTGCAAGCTTATAACTTCGTATAATGT
ATGCTATACGAAGTTATAGATCTAGAGCTTCTGCTGAGGCTTTCCCCAATTTTGTGCTTTTGCTCTCCTA
GAAAAGCAGCCCAGAAGAACGAGAGCGGATGATCAAGCAGCTGAAGGAGGAGCTGAGGCTAGAGGAAGCA
AAACTGGTCTTGTTGAAGAAGCTGCGGCAGAGTCAGATACAGAAGGAAGCCACCGCACAGAAGGTGCCTG
TGCTCTACTGCCCCAGACCCCAGAGAGGCTGGCCCAGGGCAGAGGCTCGACCCACGGGCGGGATGGCAGG
CAGTGTATGGCGTTAGGGAGCAAGCAGAAAGTAATTCGGGGTGGGGGGGTGCGTGCGTGCGTGCGTGTAA
CTTTACACACCAACTCCTTTTGATGTCTCTTGCTATCTTATAGCCTACAGCTTCCTCAGGGAGCACTGTG
ACCACCCCTCCCCCCCTCGTGCGGGGTACCCAGAACATTCCTGCTGGCAAGACCTCACTTCAGGTTCGTG
CGCCCTTCTGCTTGTTGCCCTGCACCACCTCCGTTTATAGTCAGGCTCCAAACACTGCCTGCTCCTCCCA
AGTAAAGAAGCATGGGGCTCCCACAGACTAAAGGACCAGAGTGTCACATGCGCCCCAAATTACACCACCA
AACTAGGCTACTATGAATGTCGCAGACTGGTCAGTGGTGATTGAGCAGTAAGACTGAAAGATTGGCTAGA
GTGGGTCGCTCCGCTCAGGCCTCTGCCCACAGACTCTGGGGCCTCTGTCACACTCTCGTATTACCTTCCT
CTGAGTTCCCATGGCTCCTGCTAGAGTAATGGGATCTCCTAGAGTTAACACTGGCCGTCGTTTTACCGGT
CCGTAGTCAGGTTTAGTTGGTCCGGCGGCGCCAGAAATCCGCGCGGTGGTTTTTGGGGGTCGGGGGTGTT
TGGCAGCCACAGACGCCCGGTGTTCGTGTCGCGCCAGTACATGCGGTCCATGCCCAGGCCATCCAAAAAC
CATGGGTCTGTCTGCTCAGTCCAGTCGTGGACTGACCCCACGCAACGCCCAAAATAATAACCCCCACGAA
CCATAAACCATTCCCCATGGGGGACCCCGTCCCTAACCCACGGGGCCCGTGGCTATGGCAGGGCCTGCCG
CCCCGACGTTGGCTGCGAGCCCTGGGCCTTCACCCGAACTTGGGGGGTGGGGTGGGGAAAAGGAAGAAAC
GCGGGCGTATTGGCCCCAATGGGGTCTCGGTGGGGTATCGACAGAGTGCCAGCCCTGGGACCGAACCCCG
CGTTTATGAACAAACGACCCAACACCCGTGCGTTTTATTCTGTCTTTTTATTGCCGTCATAGCGCAGGTT
CCTTCCGGTATTGTCTCCTTCCGTGTTTCAGTTAGCCTCCCCCATCTCCCGTGCAAACGTGCGCGCCAGG
TCGCAGATCGTCGGTATGGAGCCTGGGGTGGTGACGTGGGTCTGGATCATCCCGGAGGTAAGTTGCAGCA
GGGCGTCCCGGCAGCCGGCGGGCGATTGGTCGTAATCCAGGATAAAGACGTGCATGGGACGGAGGCGTTT
GGCCAAGACGTCCAAGGCCCAGGCAAACACGTTGTACAGGTCGCCGTTGGGGGCCAGCAACTCGGGGGCC
CGAAACAGGGTAAATAACGTGTCCCCGATATGGGGTCGTGGGCCCGCGTTGCTCTGGGGCTCGGCACCCT
GGGGCGGCACGGCCGTCCCCGAAAGCTGTCCCCAATCCTCCCGCCACGACCCGCCGCCCTGCAGATACCG
CACCGTATTGGCAAGCAGCCCGTAAACGCGGCGAATCGCGGCCAGCATAGCCAGGTCAAGCCGCTCGCCG
GGGCGCTGGCGTTTGGCCAGGCGGTCGATGTGTCTGTCCTCCGGAAGGGCCCCCAACACGATGTTTGTGC
CGGGCAAGGTCGGCGGGATGAGGGCCACGAACGCCAGCACGGCCTGGGGGGTCATGCTGCCCATAAGGTA
TCGCGCGGCCGGGTAGCACAGGAGGGCGGCGATGGGATGGCGGTCGAAGATGAGGGTGAGGGCCGGGGGC
GGGGCATGTGAGCTCCCAGCCTCCCCCCCGATATGAGGAGCCAGAACGGCGTCGGTCACGGCATAAGGCA
TGCCCATTGTTATCTGGGCGCTTGTCATTACCACCGCCGCGTCCCCGGCCGATATCTCACCCTGGTCAAG
GCGGTGTTGTGTGGTGTAGATGTTCGCGATTGTCTCGGAAGCCCCCAGCACCCGCCAGTAAGTCATCGGC
TCGGGTACGTAGACGATATCGTCGCGCGAACCCAGGGCCACCAGCAGTTGCGTGGTGGTGGTTTTCCCCA
TCCCGTGGGGACCGTCTATATAAACCCGCAGTAGCGTGGGCATTTTCTGCTCCGGGCGGACTTCCGTGGC
TTCTTGCTGCCGGCGAGGGCGCAACGCCGTACGTCGGTTGCTATGGCCGCGAGAACGCGCAGCCTGGTCG
AACGCAGACGCGTGCTGATGGCCGGGGTACGAAGCCATACGCGCTTCTACAAGGCGCTGGCCGAAGAGGT
GCGGGAGTTTCACGCCACCAAGATGTGCGGCACGCTGTTGACGCTGTTAAGCGGGTCGCTGCAGGGTCGC
TCGGTGTTCGAGGCCACACGCGTCACCTTAATATGCGAAGTGGACCTGGGACCGCGCCGCCCCGACTGCA
TCTGCGTGTTCCAATTCGCCAATGACAAGACGCTGGGCGGGGTTTGCTCGACATTGGGTGGAAACATTCC
AGGCCTGGGTGGAGAGGCTTTTTGCTTCCTCTTGCAAAACCACACTGCTCGACATTGGGTGGAAACATTC
CAGGCCTGGGTGGAGAGGCTTTTTGCTTCCTCTTGAAAACCACACTGCTCGACTCTACGGTCCG
Features (pLannotate 1.2.2; 21 found; start..end, strand, type, name):
     42..630     -  rep_origin     ori: high-copy-number ColE1/pMB1/pBR322/pUC origin of replication
    801..1661    -  CDS            AmpR: β-lactamase; bla; confers resistance to ampicillin, carbenicillin, and related antibiotics
   1662..1766    -  promoter       AmpR promoter: bla
   2908..2941    -  protein_bind   loxP: Cre-mediated recombination occurs in the 8-bp core sequence (GCATACAT). Cre recombinase
   2958..2991    -  protein_bind   FRT (minimal): supports FLP-mediated excision but not integration (Turan and Bode, 2011) FLP recombinase from the Saccharomyces cerevisiae 2μ plasmid
   3012..3511    +  promoter       PGK promoter: mouse phosphoglycerate kinase 1 promoter
   3525..4328    +  CDS            NeoR/KanR: aminoglycoside phosphotransferase from Tn5; aph(3')-II (or nptII); confers resistance to neomycin, kanamycin, and G418 (Geneticin®)
   4366..4590    +  polyA_signal   bGH poly(A) signal: bovine growth hormone polyadenylation signal
   4594..4615    +  promoter       SV40 promoter (fragment): SV40 enhancer and early promoter
   4633..4666    -  protein_bind   FRT (minimal): supports FLP-mediated excision but not integration (Turan and Bode, 2011) FLP recombinase from the Saccharomyces cerevisiae 2μ plasmid
   4770..4904    +  CDS            Gatad2a (fragment): P66A_MOUSE - Experimental evidence at protein level: Swiss-Prot protein existence level 1. Transcriptional repressor (By similarity). Enhances MBD2- mediated repression. Efficient repression requires the presence of GATAD2B (By similarity). From Mus musculus (Mouse).
   4954..4987    -  protein_bind   loxP: Cre-mediated recombination occurs in the 8-bp core sequence (GCATACAT). Cre recombinase
   5054..5233    +  CDS            GATAD2B (fragment): P66B_HUMAN - Also known as KIAA1150. Experimental evidence at protein level: Swiss-Prot protein existence level 1. Transcriptional repressor. Enhances MBD2-mediated repression. Efficient repression requires the presence of GATAD2A. Targets MBD3 to discrete loci in the nucleus. May play a role in synapse development. From Homo sapiens (Human).
   5364..5453    +  CDS            GATAD2A (fragment): P66A_HUMAN - Experimental evidence at protein level: Swiss-Prot protein existence level 1. Transcriptional repressor. Enhances MBD2-mediated repression. Efficient repression requires the presence of GATAD2B. From Homo sapiens (Human).
   5789..5806    +  CDS            lacZα (fragment): LacZα fragment of β-galactosidase; lacZ fragment
   5812..6036    -  CDS            gH (fragment): GH_HHV11 - Experimental evidence at protein level: Swiss-Prot protein existence level 1. The heterodimer glycoprotein H-glycoprotein L is required for the fusion of viral and plasma membranes leading to virus entry into the host cell. Following initial binding to host receptor, membrane fusion is mediated by the fusion machinery composed of gB and the heterodimer gH/gL. May also be involved in the fusion between the virion envelope and the outer nuclear membrane during virion morphogenesis. From Human herpesvirus 1 (strain 17) (HHV-1) (Human herpes simplex virus 1).
   6131..6147    +  polyA_signal   bGH poly(A) signal (fragment): bovine growth hormone polyadenylation signal
   6238..6286    -  polyA_signal   HSV TK poly(A) signal: herpes simplex virus thymidine kinase polyadenylation signal (Cole and Stacy, 1985)
   6331..7458    -  CDS            TK: KITH_HHV1S - Experimental evidence at protein level: Swiss-Prot protein existence level 1. Catalyzes the transfer of the gamma-phospho group of ATP to thymidine to generate dTMP in the salvage pathway of pyrimidine synthesis. The dTMP serves as a substrate for DNA polymerase during viral DNA replication. Allows the virus to be reactivated and to grow in non-proliferative cells lacking a high concentration of phosphorylated nucleic acid precursors. From Human herpesvirus 1 (strain SC16) (HHV-1) (Human herpes simplex virus 1). Used in molecular biology as a selectable marker to identify transfec
   7476..7514    -  5'UTR          HSV TK 5'-UTR: 5' untranslated region from the herpes simplex virus thymidine kinase gene
   7537..7599    -  promoter       Mini-TK promoter: minimal herpes simplex virus (HSV) thymidine kinase promoter
