[The description below was written by a language model from this plasmid's Addgene catalogue record and pLannotate feature annotations shown in this document.]
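Description:
pNTK Gatad2a flox is a gene-targeting donor plasmid built on the pNTK backbone, designed to create a conditional (floxed) knockout allele of mouse Gatad2a (also called p66α), a NuRD complex component, by homologous recombination in mouse cells. It is about 7.8 kb. In bacteria it is maintained through a high-copy ColE1/pUC-type origin and selected with ampicillin via the β-lactamase gene.

The targeting region follows the classic positive/negative selection layout. A neomycin resistance cassette, driven by the mouse PGK promoter and terminated by the bGH polyadenylation signal, allows G418 selection of cells that have integrated the donor. This cassette is flanked by two minimal FRT sites, so it can be removed by FLP recombinase once correctly targeted clones are obtained. Two loxP sites in the same orientation bracket the FRT-neo-FRT cassette together with a downstream fragment annotated as Gatad2a coding sequence, presumably the exon intended for deletion. Cre expression would therefore excise that segment and inactivate the gene.

Further fragments matching GATAD2A/GATAD2B family proteins lie downstream of the second loxP and most likely represent mouse Gatad2a exons within the 3′ homology arm. The unannotated stretch upstream of the first loxP probably corresponds to the 5′ arm, although the record does not define the arm boundaries or name the floxed exon. Outside the homology region sits an HSV thymidine kinase cassette with its own TK promoter, 5′ UTR and polyadenylation signal. It provides negative selection against random integrants, which retain TK, whereas true homologous recombinants lose it.
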