Addgene plasmid #110812: pNTK Gatad2a flox
Purpose: Donor targeting vector for generating mouse Gatad2a conditional knockout allele
Depositing lab: Jacob Hanna. Depositing organization: Weizmann Institute of Science. Publication: Neutralizing Gatad2a-Chd4-Mbd3/NuRD Complex Facilitates Deterministic Induction of Naive Pluripotency. Mor N, Rais Y, Sheban D, Peles S, Aguilera-Castrejon A, Zviran A, Elinger D, Viukov S, Geula S, Krupalnik V, Zerbib M, Chomsky E, Lasman L, Shani T, Bayerl J, Gafni O, Hanna S, Buenrostro JD, Hagai T, Masika H, Vainorius G, Bergman Y, Greenleaf WJ, Esteban MA, Elling U, Levin Y, Massarwa R, Merbl Y, Novershtern N, Hanna JH. Cell Stem Cell. 2018 Sep 6;23(3):412-425.e10. doi: 10.1016/j.stem.2018.07.004. Epub 2018 Aug 16. PubMed 30122475.
Backbone
  Vector backbone: pNTK
  Total vector size (bp): 7828
  Vector type: Unspecified
  Selectable markers: Neomycin (select with G418) ; TK
Growth in bacteria
  Bacterial resistance: Ampicillin, 100 μg/mL
  Growth temperature: 37°C
  Growth strain: DH5alpha
  Copy number: High Copy
Gene/Insert
  Gene/Insert name: mGataD2a (alt name: p66a)
  Species: M. musculus (mouse)
  Entrez Gene: Gatad2a (a.k.a. 1110066C11Rik)
  Cloning method: Restriction Enzyme; 5′ cloning site HindIII (unknown if destroyed); 3′ cloning site SmaI (unknown if destroyed)
  Sequencing primers: 5′ gtgggttagggacggggtcc; 3′ gcgacacggaaatgttgaat
Terms and licenses: Academic/Nonprofit Terms; Industry Terms: Not Available to Industry
How to cite: pNTK Gatad2a flox was a gift from Jacob Hanna (Addgene plasmid # 110812 ; http://n2t.net/addgene:110812 ; RRID:Addgene_110812)
